Addgene plasmid #101260: 5VBD (USP09X)
Purpose: Bacterial expression for structure determination; may not be full ORF
Depositing lab: Cheryl Arrowsmith. Depositing organization: University of Toronto.
Backbone
  Vector backbone: pET28-MHL
  Backbone manufacturer: SGC (Addgene Plasmid #26096)
  Vector type: Bacterial Expression
Growth in bacteria
  Bacterial resistance: Kanamycin, 50 μg/mL
  Growth temperature: 37°C
  Growth strain: DH5alpha
  Copy number: Unknown
Gene/Insert
  Gene/Insert name: USP09X (alt names: 5VBD; gi|74315359)
  Species: H. sapiens (human)
  Insert size (bp): 273
  Entrez Gene: USP9X (a.k.a. DFFRX, FAF, FAM, MRX99, MRXS99F, XLID99, hFAM)
  Promoter: T7
  Tag / fusion protein: 6xHis-TEV (N terminal on backbone)
  Cloning method: Ligation Independent Cloning
  Sequencing primers: 5′ T7; 3′ T7-term
Terms and licenses: Academic/Nonprofit Terms; Industry Terms: Not Available to Industry
Depositor comments: N terminal tag: MHHHHHHSSGRENLYFQG. SGC Clone Sample ID: USP09X:YTC046-E04:C239396. SGC or PDB link: http://www.thesgc.org/structures/5VBD/
How to cite: 5VBD (USP09X) was a gift from Cheryl Arrowsmith (Addgene plasmid # 101260 ; http://n2t.net/addgene:101260 ; RRID:Addgene_101260)
