[The description below was written by a language model from this plasmid's Addgene catalogue record and pLannotate feature annotations shown in this document.]
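Description:
5VBD (USP09X) is a bacterial expression plasmid built on the pET28-MHL backbone from a structural genomics programme, made to produce a fragment of human USP9X for structure determination. The insert is only 273 bp, introduced by ligation-independent cloning, so it encodes a small domain of this large deubiquitinase rather than the full open reading frame; the record itself cautions that the ORF may be incomplete, and it does not state which residues or domain are covered. USP9X removes ubiquitin from substrate proteins, including monoubiquitinated SMAD4 in TGF-beta/BMP signalling.

Expression is driven by a T7 promoter followed by a lac operator and the phage T7 gene 10 ribosome binding site, with a T7 terminator downstream. The plasmid also carries lacI, so transcription is repressed until IPTG is added, and it requires a host supplying T7 RNA polymerase. The backbone adds an N-terminal hexahistidine tag followed by a TEV protease site, allowing metal-affinity purification and subsequent tag removal. The automated annotation folds this leader into its USP9X coding feature. It also marks a short His-tag fragment and a partial T7 gene 10-derived sequence downstream of the insert. These appear to be vector remnants, and the record does not indicate that they are part of the expressed protein.

Propagation relies on a ColE1/pBR322-type origin accompanied by rop and bom, with kanamycin selection through an aminoglycoside phosphotransferase gene. An f1 origin is present, and the tetracycline-resistance fragments flagged in the table are partial pBR322-derived sequences, not functional markers. The copy number is listed as unknown.
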