Features (pLannotate 1.2.2; 19 found; start..end, strand, type, name):
      1..19      +  promoter       T7 promoter: promoter for bacteriophage T7 RNA polymerase
     20..44      +  protein_bind   lac operator: The lac repressor binds to the lac operator to inhibit transcription in E. coli. This inhibition can be relieved by adding lactose or isopropyl-β-D-thiogalactopyranoside (IPTG). lac repressor encoded by lacI
     59..81      +  RBS            RBS: efficient ribosome binding site from bacteriophage T7 gene 10 (Olins and Rangwala, 1989)
     64..414     +  CDS            USP9X (fragment): USP9X_HUMAN - Also known as DFFRX, FAM, USP9. Experimental evidence at protein level: Swiss-Prot protein existence level 1. Deubiquitinase involved both in the processing of ubiquitin precursors and of ubiquitinated proteins. May therefore play an important regulatory role at the level of protein turnover by preventing degradation of proteins through the removal of conjugated ubiquitin. Specifically hydrolyzes 'Lys-48'-, 'Lys-29'- and 'Lys-33'- linked polyubiquitins chains. Essential component of TGF-beta/BMP signaling cascade. Specifically deubiquitinates monoubiquitinated SMAD4, opposing the
    444..461     +  CDS            9xHis (fragment): 9xHis affinity tag
    471..520     +  CDS            SET1 (fragment): solubility-enhancement tag derived from T7 phage gene 10B
    528..575     +  terminator     T7 terminator: transcription terminator for bacteriophage T7 RNA polymerase
    612..1040    +  rep_origin     f1 ori (sequence partly withheld): f1 bacteriophage origin of replication; arrow indicates direction of (+) strand synthesis
   1093..1150    +  promoter       AmpR promoter (fragment): bla
   1159..1974    -  CDS            KanR: aminoglycoside phosphotransferase; aph(3')-Ia; confers resistance to kanamycin in bacteria or G418 (Geneticin®) in eukaryotes
   2096..2684    +  rep_origin     ori: high-copy-number ColE1/pMB1/pBR322/pUC origin of replication
   2870..3009    -  misc_feature   bom: basis of mobility region from pBR322
   3111..3302    -  CDS            rop: Rop protein, which maintains plasmids at low copy number; rop
   3319..3699    +  CDS            YPB1_ECOLX: Protein predicted: Swiss-Prot protein existence level 4. From Escherichia coli.
   3771..4062    -  CDS            TcR (fragment): tetracycline efflux protein; tet; confers resistance to tetracycline
   4077..4098    -  protein_bind   CAP binding site: CAP binding activates transcription in the presence of cAMP. E. coli catabolite activator protein
   4111..5193    -  CDS            lacI: lac repressor; lacI; The lac repressor binds to the lac operator to inhibit transcription in E. coli. This inhibition can be relieved by adding lactose or isopropyl-β-D-thiogalactopyranoside (IPTG).
   5194..5271    -  promoter       lacI promoter: lacI
   5279..5558    -  CDS            TcR (fragment): tetracycline efflux protein; tet; confers resistance to tetracycline
>Addgene plasmid #101260 | 5VBD (USP09X) | addgene full sequence | sequence record 193491 | Addgene NGS Result
TAATACGACTCACTATAGGGGAATTGTGAGCGGATAACAATTCCCCTCTAGAAATAATTTTGTTTAACTT
TAAGAAGGAGATATACCATGCATCATCATCATCATCACAGCAGCGGCAGAGAAAACTTGTATTTCCAGGG
CGCATTCCGCGGTAAACACCTCTCTTTTGTAGTTCGATTTCCAAACCAGGGCAGACAGGTTGATGACTTG
GAGGTATGGTCTCATACAAATGATACAATTGGTTCAGTACGACGATGTATTCTCAATCGTATTAAAGCCA
ACGTAGCCCATACAAAAATTGAGCTCTTTGTGGGCGGTGAGCTGATAGATCCTGCAGATGATAGAAAGTT
GATTGGACAATTAAACTTAAAAGATAAATCGCTTATTACAGCCAAACTTACACAGATAAGTTCCTGATGA
CGAAGCTTGCGGCCGCACTCGAGCACCACCACCACCACCACTGAGATCCGGCTGCTAACAAAGCCCGAAA
GGAAGCTGAGTTGGCTGCTGCCACCGCTGAGCAATAACTAGCATAACCCCTTGGGGCCTCTAAACGGGTC
TTGAGGGGTTTTTTGCTGAAAGGAGGAACTATATCCGGATTGGCGAATGGG
[124 nt withheld, positions 612-735]
C
[91 nt withheld, positions 737-827]
A
[49 nt withheld, positions 829-877]
CCTTTGACGTTGGAGTCCACGTTCTTT
[37 nt withheld, positions 905-941]
ACCCTATCTCGGTCTATTCTTTTGATTTATAAGGGATTTTGCCGATTTCGGCCTATTGGTTAAAAAATGA
GCTGATTTAACAAAAATTTAACGCGAATTTTAACAAAATATTAACGCTTACAATTTAGGTGGCACTTTTC
GGGGAAATGTGCGCGGAACCCCTATTTGTTTATTTTTCTAAATACATTCAAATATGTATCCGCTCATGAA
TTAATTCTTAGAAAAACTCATCGAGCATCAAATGAAACTGCAATTTATTCATATCAGGATTATCAATACC
ATATTTTTGAAAAAGCCGTTTCTGTAATGAAGGAGAAAACTCACCGAGGCAGTTCCATAGGATGGCAAGA
TCCTGGTATCGGTCTGCGATTCCGACTCGTCCAACATCAATACAACCTATTAATTTCCCCTCGTCAAAAA
TAAGGTTATCAAGTGAGAAATCACCATGAGTGACGACTGAATCCGGTGAGAATGGCAAAAGTTTATGCAT
TTCTTTCCAGACTTGTTCAACAGGCCAGCCATTACGCTCGTCATCAAAATCACTCGCATCAACCAAACCG
TTATTCATTCGTGATTGCGCCTGAGCGAGACGAAATACGCGATCGCTGTTAAAAGGACAATTACAAACAG
GAATCGAATGCAACCGGCGCAGGAACACTGCCAGCGCATCAACAATATTTTCACCTGAATCAGGATATTC
TTCTAATACCTGGAATGCTGTTTTCCCGGGGATCGCAGTGGTGAGTAACCATGCATCATCAGGAGTACGG
ATAAAATGCTTGATGGTCGGAAGAGGCATAAATTCCGTCAGCCAGTTTAGTCTGACCATCTCATCTGTAA
CATCATTGGCAACGCTACCTTTGCCATGTTTCAGAAACAACTCTGGCGCATCGGGCTTCCCATACAATCG
ATAGATTGTCGCACCTGATTGCCCGACATTATCGCGAGCCCATTTATACCCATATAAATCAGCATCCATG
TTGGAATTTAATCGCGGCCTAGAGCAAGACGTTTCCCGTTGAATATGGCTCATAACACCCCTTGTATTAC
TGTTTATGTAAGCAGACAGTTTTATTGTTCATGACCAAAATCCCTTAACGTGAGTTTTCGTTCCACTGAG
CGTCAGACCCCGTAGAAAAGATCAAAGGATCTTCTTGAGATCCTTTTTTTCTGCGCGTAATCTGCTGCTT
GCAAACAAAAAAACCACCGCTACCAGCGGTGGTTTGTTTGCCGGATCAAGAGCTACCAACTCTTTTTCCG
AAGGTAACTGGCTTCAGCAGAGCGCAGATACCAAATACTGTCCTTCTAGTGTAGCCGTAGTTAGGCCACC
ACTTCAAGAACTCTGTAGCACCGCCTACATACCTCGCTCTGCTAATCCTGTTACCAGTGGCTGCTGCCAG
TGGCGATAAGTCGTGTCTTACCGGGTTGGACTCAAGACGATAGTTACCGGATAAGGCGCAGCGGTCGGGC
TGAACGGGGGGTTCGTGCACACAGCCCAGCTTGGAGCGAACGACCTACACCGAACTGAGATACCTACAGC
GTGAGCTATGAGAAAGCGCCACGCTTCCCGAAGGGAGAAAGGCGGACAGGTATCCGGTAAGCGGCAGGGT
CGGAACAGGAGAGCGCACGAGGGAGCTTCCAGGGGGAAACGCCTGGTATCTTTATAGTCCTGTCGGGTTT
CGCCACCTCTGACTTGAGCGTCGATTTTTGTGATGCTCGTCAGGGGGGCGGAGCCTATGGAAAAACGCCA
GCAACGCGGCCTTTTTACGGTTCCTGGCCTTTTGCTGGCCTTTTGCTCACATGTTCTTTCCTGCGTTATC
CCCTGATTCTGTGGATAACCGTATTACCGCCTTTGAGTGAGCTGATACCGCTCGCCGCAGCCGAACGACC
GAGCGCAGCGAGTCAGTGAGCGAGGAAGCGGAAGAGCGCCTGATGCGGTATTTTCTCCTTACGCATCTGT
GCGGTATTTCACACCGCAATGGTGCACTCTCAGTACAATCTGCTCTGATGCCGCATAGTTAAGCCAGTAT
ACACTCCGCTATCGCTACGTGACTGGGTCATGGCTGCGCCCCGACACCCGCCAACACCCGCTGACGCGCC
CTGACGGGCTTGTCTGCTCCCGGCATCCGCTTACAGACAAGCTGTGACCGTCTCCGGGAGCTGCATGTGT
CAGAGGTTTTCACCGTCATCACCGAAACGCGCGAGGCAGCTGCGGTAAAGCTCATCAGCGTGGTCGTGAA
GCGATTCACAGATGTCTGCCTGTTCATCCGCGTCCAGCTCGTTGAGTTTCTCCAGAAGCGTTAATGTCTG
GCTTCTGATAAAGCGGGCCATGTTAAGGGCGGTTTTTTCCTGTTTGGTCACTGATGCCTCCGTGTAAGGG
GGATTTCTGTTCATGGGGGTAATGATACCGATGAAACGAGAGAGGATGCTCACGATACGGGTTACTGATG
ATGAACATGCCCGGTTACTGGAACGTTGTGAGGGTAAACAACTGGCGGTATGGATGCGGCGGGACCAGAG
AAAAATCACTCAGGGTCAATGCCAGCGCTTCGTTAATACAGATGTAGGTGTTCCACAGGGTAGCCAGCAG
CATCCTGCGATGCAGATCCGGAACATAATGGTGCAGGGCGCTGACTTCCGCGTTTCCAGACTTTACGAAA
CACGGAAACCGAAGACCATTCATGTTGTTGCTCAGGTCGCAGACGTTTTGCAGCAGCAGTCGCTTCACGT
TCGCTCGCGTATCGGTGATTCATTCTGCTAACCAGTAAGGCAACCCCGCCAGCCTAGCCGGGTCCTCAAC
GACAGGAGCACGATCATGCGCACCCGTGGGGCCGCCATGCCGGCGATAATGGCCTGCTTCTCGCCGAAAC
GTTTGGTGGCGGGACCAGTGACGAAGGCTTGAGCGAGGGCGTGCAAGATTCCGAATACCGCAAGCGACAG
GCCGATCATCGTCGCGCTCCAGCGAAAGCGGTCCTCGCCGAAAATGACCCAGAGCGCTGCCGGCACCTGT
CCTACGAGTTGCATGATAAAGAAGACAGTCATAAGTGCGGCGACGATAGTCATGCCCCGCGCCCACCGGA
AGGAGCTGACTGGGTTGAAGGCTCTCAAGGGCATCGGTCGAGATCCCGGTGCCTAATGAGTGAGCTAACT
TACATTAATTGCGTTGCGCTCACTGCCCGCTTTCCAGTCGGGAAACCTGTCGTGCCAGCTGCATTAATGA
ATCGGCCAACGCGCGGGGAGAGGCGGTTTGCGTATTGGGCGCCAGGGTGGTTTTTCTTTTCACCAGTGAG
ACGGGCAACAGCTGATTGCCCTTCACCGCCTGGCCCTGAGAGAGTTGCAGCAAGCGGTCCACGCTGGTTT
GCCCCAGCAGGCGAAAATCCTGTTTGATGGTGGTTAACGGCGGGATATAACATGAGCTGTCTTCGGTATC
GTCGTATCCCACTACCGAGATATCCGCACCAACGCGCAGCCCGGACTCGGTAATGGCGCGCATTGCGCCC
AGCGCCATCTGATCGTTGGCAACCAGCATCGCAGTGGGAACGATGCCCTCATTCAGCATTTGCATGGTTT
GTTGAAAACCGGACATGGCACTCCAGTCGCCTTCCCGTTCCGCTATCGGCTGAATTTGATTGCGAGTGAG
ATATTTATGCCAGCCAGCCAGACGCAGACGCGCCGAGACAGAACTTAATGGGCCCGCTAACAGCGCGATT
TGCTGGTGACCCAATGCGACCAGATGCTCCACGCCCAGTCGCGTACCGTCTTCATGGGAGAAAATAATAC
TGTTGATGGGTGTCTGGTCAGAGACATCAAGAAATAACGCCGGAACATTAGTGCAGGCAGCTTCCACAGC
AATGGCATCCTGGTCATCCAGCGGATAGTTAATGATCAGCCCACTGACGCGTTGCGCGAGAAGATTGTGC
ACCGCCGCTTTACAGGCTTCGACGCCGCTTCGTTCTACCATCGACACCACCACGCTGGCACCCAGTTGAT
CGGCGCGAGATTTAATCGCCGCGACAATTTGCGACGGCGCGTGCAGGGCCAGACTGGAGGTGGCAACGCC
AATCAGCAACGACTGTTTGCCCGCCAGTTGTTGTGCCACGCGGTTGGGAATGTAATTCAGCTCCGCCATC
GCCGCTTCCACTTTTTCCCGCGTTTTCGCAGAAACGTGGCTGGCCTGGTTCACCACGCGGGAAACGGTCT
GATAAGAGACACCGGCATACTCTGCGACATCGTATAACGTTACTGGTTTCACATTCACCACCCTGAATTG
ACTCTCTTCCGGGCGCTATCATGCCATACCGCGAAAGGTTTTGCGCCATTCGATGGTGTCCGGGATCTCG
ACGCTCTCCCTTATGCGACTCCTGCATTAGGAAGCAGCCCAGTAGTAGGTTGAGGCCGTTGAGCACCGCC
GCCGCAAGGAATGGTGCATGCAAGGAGATGGCGCCCAACAGTCCCCCGGCCACGGGGCCTGCCACCATAC
CCACGCCGAAACAAGCGCTCATGAGCCCGAAGTGGCGAGCCCGATCTTCCCCATCGGTGATGTCGGCGAT
ATAGGCGCCAGCAACCGCACCTGTGGCGCCGGTGATGCCGGCCACGATGCGTCCGGCGTAGAGGATCGAG
ATCTCGATCCCGCGAAAT
