>Addgene plasmid #101260 | 5VBD (USP09X) | depositor partial sequence | sequence record 190967 | insert
GCATTCCGCGGTAAACACCTCTCTTTTGTAGTTCGATTTCCAAACCAGGGCAGACAGGTTGATGACTTGG
AGGTATGGTCTCATACAAATGATACAATTGGTTCAGTACGACGATGTATTCTCAATCGTATTAAAGCCAA
CGTAGCCCATACAAAAATTGAGCTCTTTGTGGGCGGTGAGCTGATAGATCCTGCAGATGATAGAAAGTTG
ATTGGACAATTAAACTTAAAAGATAAATCGCTTATTACAGCCAAACTTACACAGATAAGTTCC
